>Addgene plasmid #34433 | KHBD00308 | depositor partial sequence | sequence record 41000 | KHBD00308 sequence 2241 bps
ATGGAGCTGCCTTCAATGGTGGAGCGTTCGGGTGATCGCTTGGTGGTGCGCAGCTTGGTTAGTGGTGCTC
CACTTTATCAGTCATCTATTGAGGGCGGAGCAGGTGCTGTGCTTCCTATGTCCCAAAGCGTGCAGCCGCT
AATAGGTCAGGACTTTTTGGAGCAACAACTGGAGCAGTATAAGGCGAATAACTTTATGTTTCCACTATCG
ATGGCCGGGTTTGTTTCCGCAGACTCTGCACCACCGGGGGACTTGGCCAAGGAAAATATGGAGAACTCAC
TGCCAGATGGTAATCCGTGCAACAACAACAACGACGATGAGCTGCCGCAGTGCAAGATACGGCGTAACTA
CAGCTGCAACCAGTGCGCATTCTTCACGCAAAATCCGCGCAGTCATCTCTCGCATCTGCGGGACGTACAT
GGCGAGCGGATTGTGATCAACGAGTGCAAGTTGTGCCTCTATGCCTCACGCCACTTCCAGAAGCTGGTGC
GGCACATGAAAATGGTGCACGGCTGTTCCGATGATGGCGGCGCAGTGCAGGGATCAGGTGCTCAGCCGCG
TGGTAAGCGAAATCTCTCCAGGGAGGTGCGCAAGCGTCGTCTGGAGGAGAGCATTGAAGGCCAGGGTGCG
ACTGGGCAATGCCTAGACCTCAGCGTGCTGCGCATGATCCAAAATGGACCGCCACTGGAGCAGCTGAAAG
TAGAACTGCAGCAGCAAGAGATGCAGCTACTGGCCAGTGTCCAGGCGTACAATCGACAGCAGGAGATGCT
GCAGCTGCAGCAGATCGTCGAGAGCCACGACAACATATTCTCCATGGCCTACGAGTTCCAGACCAAGTTA
ATGCCGCCTAAGCAAGCAGAGTCCCTGAAATTGGAACAGCAAAACAGCAGCTCCGATTCCGAGGAGACTG
CGAAGAGTCCTTCGCCGGATACCCGTGAATTGGTGTCGGGTAAGGAGCAGTTTCAATGCCAGAAGTGTTC
ATATAGCACGCCCATTCGAGCCAGATTCAAAAAGCATGTGAAGTACCATTCCATGCCACTGATCAAGTGC
AGCTCATGTGATTTTCACACACCCTACAAGTGGAATCTAGACCGGCACACCAAGAACCATGGTGCCAATG
GCCATTTCAAGTGCTCGTGCTGTGACTTTAGCACGGATATCAAACAATCGCTGACCATACACGAATCAAA
CCATCATGTGCCCATGCCGGTTCACCAAATGGGCAACCGAAGCCGAGATGAGGCTGAGGATCTGGTGGAT
CAGCAGTCAAGTGGTTCCAGGAAACCAGAAACGTTTAAAAATGGTGGTGCTACCGTTGCATCGACAGAAT
CTCTGCTTCCCCGGACTTCGGGGATCGTTTGTTCACACTGCCAGAAGCGGGTGGGCAATGCCATGCAGTT
GATCAACCATCTACAAGTGTGCACTTTGGCCTTGCACAACACCACCCAACTGCAGGCTTCTATCAACGCG
GAGGTGGATCTTCACGATGAGGACTTCCCCAATGCTCCCACTGATCTCAGTTATTGCGGCGTAGAAACAG
CTCCTGGCTATGGGGAGGTCACAGAAGTTTTGCCAGAGGAACCCGAAGATTTGGCGCCATTGAAGAAGGT
TTTTAAGTGTCCTCATTGCAGTTTTTGGGCAGCCACTGCATCTCGCTTCCATGTCCACATCGTTGGTCAT
CTAAATAGGAAGCCCTTTGAATGCTCTCTGTGCGCCTATCGCTCCAACTGGCGCTGGGACATCACCAAGC
ACATCCGTTTGAAGGCCCTCCGCGATAGATCCCATAACCAGGCCCAGGTGCTGATGAACGATGAGACCGG
TAGGCGCAACTACGCCAAGTACAATCAGTATCTGACTATGATGAAGGTAAGCGCCGAACAATTGGCCGAT
TCGAAGGGAATGCGCACGGGTGAAATGATTGTGATGCCGCCGGAGAAGCTAGACGACCATCATCCCATGG
AAACGGAGGAGATCATCGAGATGGTGGATAGTGCTCATTCGACCTCGGCACTGGATTTACGAAAGCCCAG
GGATGACCAGACGGAGGACTTGGCAGGCAACAGCGATGAGCTGCCGCAAGAGGGAGCCAAGACGGAGCCA
AATTTAGAACCCTTGTCATTTAAATCATTGAATTCATCACAAGTCATGCCAAAGCCCAAAGGGTCGCCTA
TGAATTTGACCAAGACAGATGGTGGTCAATCAGACGAAACGACATCCGCTGATGAATCCAATGAAAGCGA
T
