>Addgene plasmid #34433 | KHBD00308 | addgene partial sequence | sequence record 42197 | M13-Rev 5'-CAGGAAACAGCTATGACC-3'
TTATTTTGACTGATAGTGACCTGTTCGTTGCAACAAATTGATAAGCAATGCTTTCTTATAATGCCAACTT
TGTACAAGAAAGTTGGCAAATCGCTTTCATTGGATTCATCAGCGGATGTCGTTTCGTCTGATTGACCACC
ATCTGTCTTGGTCAAATTCATAGGCGACCCTTTGGGCTTTGGCATGACTTGTGATGAATTCAATGATTTA
AATGACAAGGGTTCTAAATTTGGCTCCGTCTTGGCTCCCTCTTGCGGCAGCTCATCGCTGTTGCCTGCCA
AGTCCTCCGTCTGGTCATCCCTGGGCTTTCGTAAATCCAGTGCCGAGGTCGAATGAGCACTATCCACCAT
CTCGATGATCTCCTCCGTTTCCATGGGATGATGGTCGTCTAGCTTCTCCGGCGGCATCACAATCATTTCA
CCCGTGCGCATTCCCTTCGAATCGGCCAATTGTTCGGCGCTTACCTTCATCATAGTCAGATACTGATTGT
ACTTGGCGTAGTTGCGCCTACCGGTCTCATCGTTCATCAGCACCTGGGCCTGGTTATGGGATCTATCGCG
GAGGGCCTTCAAACGGATGTGCTTGGTGATGTCCCAGCGCCAGTTGGAGCGATAGGCGCACAGAGAGCAT
TCAAAGGGCTTCCTATTTAGATGACCAACGATGTGGACATGGAAGCGAGATGCAGTGGCTGCCCAAAAAC
TGCAATGAGGACACTTAAAAACCTTCTTCA
