[The description below was written by a language model from this plasmid's Addgene catalogue record.]
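Description:
KHBD00308 is a Gateway entry-type clone built in the pDONR221 donor backbone (Invitrogen), carrying the open reading frame of the Drosophila melanogaster gene CG5204 (FBgn0032473). The backbone contributes about 2.5 kb and the insert about 2.2 kb. The plasmid is maintained at high copy in standard E. coli cloning strains under kanamycin selection. No feature table accompanies the record, so the origin of replication and the exact recombination sites are not itemised. In a pDONR221-derived clone made by Gateway recombination, the insert normally replaces the donor vector's counterselection cassette and ends up flanked by attL sites. M13 forward and reverse priming sites on either side of the insert are listed for sequence verification.

The vector is a shuttle intermediate rather than an expression construct. The record lists no promoter, tag or reporter, and pDONR221 clones are not designed to drive expression of the insert themselves. Instead, the ORF is meant to be moved by LR recombination into destination vectors that supply the promoter and any fusion partners. The depositor notes that ORFs in this collection were cloned open-ended, without a stop codon, which allows in-frame C-terminal fusions after transfer, as well as N-terminal ones. The clone belongs to a collection generated for automated screening of protein–DNA interactions at Drosophila regulatory elements. This suggests CG5204 was included as a candidate DNA-binding or transcription factor protein, although the record does not describe the gene's function.
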