Addgene plasmid #34433: KHBD00308
Depositing lab: Bart Deplancke. Depositing organization: Swiss Federal Institute of Technology (EPFL). Publication: Automated protein-DNA interaction screening of Drosophila regulatory elements. Korneel Hens, Jean-Daniel Feuz, Alina Isakova, Antonina Lagovitina, Andreas Massouras, Julien Bryois, Patrick Callaerts, Susan E. Celniker, Bart Deplancke. Nat Methods. 2011 Oct 30;8(12):1065-70. 10.1038/nmeth.1763 PubMed 22037703.
Backbone
  Vector backbone: pDONR221
  Backbone manufacturer: Invitrogen
  Backbone size w/o insert (bp): 2536
  Vector type: Gateway Donor Vector
Growth in bacteria
  Bacterial resistance: Kanamycin, 50 μg/mL
  Growth temperature: 37°C
  Growth strain: DH5alpha
  Copy number: High Copy
Gene/Insert
  Gene/Insert name: CG5204 (alt names: FBgn0032473; CG5204)
  Species: D. melanogaster (fly)
  Insert size (bp): 2241
  Entrez Gene: CG5204 (a.k.a. Dmel_CG5204, Dmel\CG5204, anon-WO0118547.212)
  Cloning method: Gateway Cloning
  Sequencing primers: 5′ M13F; 3′ M13R
Terms and licenses: Academic/Nonprofit Terms; Industry Terms: Not Available to Industry
Depositor comments: Please note that the ORFs in this collection were cloned open-ended (without a stop codon).
How to cite: KHBD00308 was a gift from Bart Deplancke (Addgene plasmid # 34433 ; http://n2t.net/addgene:34433 ; RRID:Addgene_34433)
